Addgene plasmid #243740: pAWP78-PVCpnf_pvc13-SpyTag_Δpvc10
Purpose: PVC structural operon - tail fiber (Pvc13) tagged with SpyTag - deleted spike tip (Pvc10)
Depositing lab: Feng Zhang. Depositing organization: Broad Institute. Publication: Targeted delivery of diverse biomolecules with engineered bacterial nanosyringes. Kreitz J, Yang V, Friedrich MJ, Pham J, Macrae RK, Zhang F. Nat Biotechnol. 2025 Aug 12. doi: 10.1038/s41587-025-02774-x. PubMed 40796978.
Backbone
  Vector backbone: pAWP78
  Vector type: Bacterial Expression
Growth in bacteria
  Bacterial resistance: Kanamycin, 50 μg/mL
  Growth temperature: 37°C
  Growth strain: EPI300
  Copy number: Low Copy
Gene/Insert
  Gene/Insert name: pvc13-SpyTag_Δpvc10
  Species: Synthetic
  Cloning method: Gibson Cloning
Terms and licenses: Academic/Nonprofit Terms; Industry Terms: Not Available to Industry
How to cite: pAWP78-PVCpnf_pvc13-SpyTag_Δpvc10 was a gift from Feng Zhang (Addgene plasmid # 243740 ; http://n2t.net/addgene:243740 ; RRID:Addgene_243740)
