[The description below was written by a language model from this plasmid's Addgene catalogue record and pLannotate feature annotations shown in this document.]
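Description:
pAWP78-PVCpnf_pvc13-SpyTag_Δpvc10 is a roughly 24.8 kb bacterial expression plasmid built on the pAWP78 backbone. It carries an engineered version of the structural operon of a Photorhabdus virulence cassette (PVC), a contractile "nanosyringe" particle related to phage tails. The annotated backbone elements sit within the first 5 kb or so. They include a kanamycin resistance gene (aph(3')-Ia) for selection and the IncP broad-host-range replication system, made up of oriV and the trfA gene whose product activates it. An oriT with traJ would allow conjugative mobilisation when transfer functions are supplied in trans. A ColE1/pUC-type origin and a short residual fragment of tetR are also annotated. The catalogue lists the plasmid as low copy and propagated in EPI300 cells.

The remaining ~20 kb was not annotated by the automated feature caller and presumably holds the PVCpnf structural operon, assembled by Gibson cloning. The promoter driving it is not stated in the record. Two modifications define this variant. The tail fiber protein Pvc13, which normally determines target-cell binding, is fused to SpyTag. This short peptide forms a spontaneous covalent bond with SpyCatcher-fused partners, so it should be possible to attach targeting domains to assembled particles in a modular way. The spike tip gene pvc10 has also been deleted; the record does not explain why. Possible uses include testing the role of the tip or supplying a modified tip from another construct. The plasmid comes from work on engineered bacterial nanosyringes for targeted delivery of diverse biomolecules. It would be used to produce retargetable PVC particles in bacteria, probably alongside separate plasmids encoding payload and accessory components.
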