Features (pLannotate 1.2.2; 7 found; start..end, strand, type, name):
    339..1154    -  CDS            KanR: aminoglycoside phosphotransferase; aph(3')-Ia; confers resistance to kanamycin in bacteria or G418 (Geneticin®) in eukaryotes
   1286..1438    -  CDS            tetR (fragment): TETR1_ECOLX - Experimental evidence at protein level: Swiss-Prot protein existence level 1. TetR is the repressor of the tetracycline resistance element; its N-terminal region forms a helix-turn-helix structure and binds DNA. Binding of tetracycline to TetR reduces the repressor affinity for the tetracycline resistance gene (tetA) promoter operator sites. From Escherichia coli.
   1458..2606    -  CDS            trfA: trans-acting replication protein that binds to and activates oriV
   2878..3249    -  CDS            traJ: oriT-recognizing protein; traJ
   3282..3391    -  oriT           oriT: incP origin of transfer
   3544..4175    +  rep_origin     oriV: incP origin of replication
   4484..5072    +  rep_origin     ori: high-copy-number ColE1/pMB1/pBR322/pUC origin of replication
>Addgene plasmid #243740 | pAWP78-PVCpnf_pvc13-SpyTag_Δpvc10 | addgene full sequence | sequence record 487012 | Addgene NGS Result
GAGATGATGATAAGAATGGTCAGTCACCAGATAAAATGATCTCTGGTCAATTTTAGGAAAGCTGAAAAAA
CCTGACCAAATGCGTCGTAAATTCTATGCTTAGAAAGACTCGGTGCCAGTGTAATACCTAAGATATGGTT
TTTATTTCCATATCTGTTCGAAAACTTAGAAATAACAAGTTCAACAATAACCAGGGACTTTAAATATCGG
ATCCTTGTCGGGAAGATGCGTGATCTGATCCTTCAACTCAGCAAAAGTTCGATTTATTCAACAAAGCCGC
CGTCCCGTCAAGTCAGCGTAATGCTCTGCCAGTGTTACAACCAATTAACCAATTCTGATTAGAAAAACTC
ATCGAGCATCAAATGAAACTGCAATTTATTCATATCAGGATTATCAATACCATATTTTTGAAAAAGCCGT
TTCTGTAATGAAGGAGAAAACTCACCGAGGCAGTTCCATAGGATGGCAAGATCCTGGTATCGGTCTGCGA
TTCCGACTCGTCCAACATCAATACAACCTATTAATTTCCCCTCGTCAAAAATAAGGTTATCAAGTGAGAA
ATCACCATGAGTGACGACTGAATCCGGTGAGAATGGCAAAAGCTTATGCATTTCTTTCCAGACTTGTTCA
ACAGGCCAGCCATTACGCTCGTCATCAAAATCACTCGCATCAACCAAACCGTTATTCATTCGTGATTGCG
CCTGAGCGAGACGAAATACGCGATCGCTGTTAAAAGGACAATTACAAACAGGAATCGAATGCAACCGGCG
CAGGAACACTGCCAGCGCATCAACAATATTTTCACCTGAATCAGGATATTCTTCTAATACCTGGAATGCT
GTTTTCCCGGGGATCGCAGTGGTGAGTAACCATGCATCATCAGGAGTACGGATAAAATGCTTGATGGTCG
GAAGAGGCATAAATTCCGTCAGCCAGTTTAGTCTGACCATCTCATCTGTAACATCATTGGCAACGCTACC
TTTGCCATGTTTCAGAAACAACTCTGGCGCATCGGGCTTCCCATACAATCGATAGATTGTCGCACCTGAT
TGCCCGACATTATCGCGAGCCCATTTATACCCATATAAATCAGCATCCATGTTGGAATTTAATCGCGGCC
TCGAGCAAGACGTTTCCCGTTGAATATGGCTCATAACACCCCTTGTATTACTGTTTATGTAAGCAGACAG
TTTTATTGTTCATGATGATATATTTTTATCTTGTGCAATGTAACATCAGAGATTTTGAGACACAACGTGG
CTTTCGACTTCCGGCAAGCTATACGCGCCCTAGAATTGTCAATTTTAATCCTCTGTTTATCGGCAGTTCG
TAGAGCGCGCCGTGCGTCCCGAGCGATACTGAGCGAAGCAAGTGCGTCGAGCAGTGCCCGCTTGTTCCTG
AAATGCCAGTAAAGCGCTGGCTGCTGAACCCCCAGCCGGAACTGACCCCACAAGGCCCTAGCGTTTGCAA
TGCACCAGGTCATCATTGACCCAGGCGTGTTCCACCAGGCCGCTGCCTCGCAACTCTTCGCAGGCTTCGC
CGACCTGCTCGCGCCACTTCTTCACGCGGGTGGAATCCGATCCGCACATGAGGCGGAAGGTTTCCAGCTT
GAGCGGGTACGGCTCCCGGTGCGAGCTGAAATAGTCGAACATCCGTCGGGCCGTCGGCGACAGCTTGCGG
TACTTCTCCCATATGAATTTCGTGTAGTGGTCGCCAGCAAACAGCACGACGATTTCCTCGTCGATCAGGA
CCTGGCAACGGGACGTTTTCTTGCCACGGTCCAGGACGCGGAAGCGGTGCAGCAGCGACACCGATTCCAG
GTGCCCAACGCGGTCGGACGTGAAGCCCATCGCCGTCGCCTGTAGGCGCGACAGGCATTCCTCGGCCTTC
GTGTAATACCGGCCATTGATCGACCAGCCCAGGTCCTGGCAAAGCTCGTAGAACGTGAAGGTGATCGGCT
CGCCGATAGGGGTGCGCTTCGCGTACTCCAACACCTGCTGCCACACCAGTTCGTCATCGTCGGCCCGCAG
CTCGACGCCGGTGTAGGTGATCTTCACGTCCTTGTTGACGTGGAAAATGACCTTGTTTTGCAGCGCCTCG
CGCGGGATTTTCTTGTTGCGCGTGGTGAACAGGGCAGAGCGGGCCGTGTCGTTTGGCATCGCTCGCATCG
TGTCCGGCCACGGCGCAATATCGAACAAGGAAAGCTGCATTTCCTTGATCTGCTGCTTCGTGTGTTTCAG
CAACGCGGCCTGCTTGGCCTCGCTGACCTGTTTTGCCAGGTCCTCGCCGGCGGTTTTTCGCTTCTTGGTC
GTCATAGTTCCTCGCGTGTCGATGGTCATCGACTTCGCCAAACCTGCCGCCTCCTGTTCGAGACGACGCG
AACGCTCCACGGCGGCCGATGGCGCGGGCAGGGCAGGGGGAGCCAGTTGCACGCTGTCGCGCTCGATCTT
GGCCGTAGCTTGCTGGACCATCGAGCCGACGGACTGGAAGGTTTCGCGGGGCGCACGCATGACGGTGCGG
CTTGCGATGGTTTCGGCATCCTCGGCGGAAAACCCCGCGTCGATCAGTTCTTGCCTGTATGCCTTCCGGT
CAAACGTCCGATTCATTCACCCTCCTTGCGGGATTGCCCCGACTCACGCCGGGGCAATGTGCCCTTATTC
CTGATTTGACCCGCCTGGTGCCTTGGTGTCCAGATAATCCACCTTATCGGCAATGAAGTCGGTCCCGTAG
ACCGTCTGGCCGTCCTTCTCGTACTTGGTATTCCGAATCTTGCCCTGCACGAATACCAGCTCCGCGAAGT
CGCTCTTCTTGATGGAGCGCATGGGGACGTGCTTGGCAATCACGCGCACCCCCCGGCCGTTTTAGCGGCT
AAAAAAGTCATGGCTCTGCCCTCGGGCGGACCACGCCCATCATGACCTTGCCAAGCTCGTCCTGCTTCTC
TTCGATCTTCGCCAGCAGGGCGAGGATCGTGGCATCACCGAACCGCGCCGTGCGCGGGTCGTCGGTGAGC
CAGAGTTTCAGCAGGCCGCCCAGGCGGCCCAGGTCGCCATTGATGCGGGCCAGCTCGCGGACGTGCTCAT
AGTCCACGACGCCCGTGATTTTGTAGCCCTGGCCGACGGCCAGCAGGTAGGCCTACAGGCTCATGCCGGC
CGCCGCCGCCTTTTCCTCAATCGCTCTTCGTTCGTCTGGAAGGCAGTACACCTTGATAGGTGGGCTGCCC
TTCCTGGTTGGCTTGGTTTCATCAGCCATCCGCTTGCCCTCATCTGTTACGCCGGCGGTAGCCGGCCAGC
CTCGCAGAGCAGGATTCCCGTTGAGCACCGCCAGGTGCGAATAAGGGACAGTGAAGAAGGAACACCCGCT
CGCGGGTGGGCCTACTTCACCTATCCTGCCCGGCTGACGCCGTTGGATACACCAAGGAAAGTCTACACGA
ACCCTTTGGCAAAATCCTGTATATCGTGCGAAAAAGGATGGATATACCGAAAAAATCGCTATAATGACCC
CGAAGCAGGGTTATGCAGCGGAAAAGATCCGTCGACCCTTTCCGACGCTCACCGGGCTGGTTGCCCTCGC
CGCTGGGCTGGCGGCCGTCTATGGCCCTGCAAACGCGCCAGAAACGCCGTCGAAGCCGTGTGCGAGACAC
CGCGGCCGCCGGCGTTGTGGATACCTCGCGGAAAACTTGGCCCTCACTGACAGATGAGGGGCGGACGTTG
ACACTTGAGGGGCCGACTCACCCGGCGCGGCGTTGACAGATGAGGGGCAGGCTCGATTTCGGCCGGCGAC
GTGGAGCTGGCCAGCCTCGCAAATCGGCGAAAACGCCTGATTTTACGCGAGTTTCCCACAGATGATGTGG
ACAAGCCTGGGGATAAGTGCCCTGCGGTATTGACACTTGAGGGGCGCGACTACTGACAGATGAGGGGCGC
GATCCTTGACACTTGAGGGGCAGAGTGCTGACAGATGAGGGGCGCACCTATTGACATTTGAGGGGCTGTC
CACAGGCAGAAAATCCAGCATTTGCAAGGGTTTCCGCCCGTTTTTCGGCCACCGCTAACCTGTCTTTTAA
CCTGCTTTTAAACCAATATTTATAAACCTTGTTTTTAACCAGGGCTGCGCCCTGTGCGCGTGACCGCGCA
CGCCGAAGGGGGGTGCCCCCCCTTCTCGAACCCTCCCGGCCCGCTAACGCGGGCCTCCCATCCCCCCAGG
GGCTGCGCCCCTCGGCCGCGAACGGCCTCACCCCAAAAATGGCAGCCAAGCTGACCCGCTAGGGACGTGA
AGTCGATTCCTTCGATGGTTAGCAATCAAAGACTCAGAGTGCTGTCTGGAGCGTGAATCTAACGGTACGT
ATCTCGATTGCTCGGTCGCTATTCGCACTCTGCGAAAGTTCGTACCGCTCATTCACTAGGTTGCGAATCA
TGACCAAAATCCCTTAACGTGAGTTTTCGTTCCACTGAGCGTCAGACCCCGTAGAAAAGATCAAAGGATC
TTCTTGAGATCCTTTTTTTCTGCGCGTAATCTGCTGCTTGCAAACAAAAAAACCACCGCTACCAGCGGTG
GTTTGTTTGCCGGATCAAGAGCTACCAACTCTTTTTCCGAAGGTAACTGGCTTCAGCAGAGCGCAGATAC
CAAATACTGTTCTTCTAGTGTAGCCGTAGTTAGGCCACCACTTCAAGAACTCTGTAGCACCGCCTACATA
CCTCGCTCTGCTAATCCTGTTACCAGTGGCTGCTGCCAGTGGCGATAAGTCGTGTCTTACCGGGTTGGAC
TCAAGACGATAGTTACCGGATAAGGCGCAGCGGTCGGGCTGAACGGGGGGTTCGTGCACACAGCCCAGCT
TGGAGCGAACGACCTACACCGAACTGAGATACCTACAGCGTGAGCTATGAGAAAGCGCCACGCTTCCCGA
AGGGAGAAAGGCGGACAGGTATCCGGTAAGCGGCAGGGTCGGAACAGGAGAGCGCACGAGGGAGCTTCCA
GGGGGAAACGCCTGGTATCTTTATAGTCCTGTCGGGTTTCGCCACCTCTGACTTGAGCGTCGATTTTTGT
GATGCTCGTCAGGGGGGCGGAGCCTATGGAAAAACGCCAGCAACGCGGCCTTTTTACGGTTCCTGGCCTT
TTGCTGGCCTTTTGCTCACATGTTCTTTCCTGCGTTATCCCCTGATTCTGTGGATAACCGTATTACCGCC
TTTGAGTGAGCTGTCGCGAATGCATCTAGATATAATTACATCTTCATCATTCGGTATTTTAAATGACATA
TATCCTCCTTCCGAATAGTTTTAATGGTGATGTTCGATTGGACAGTGTTTTCCATTATTAAAATTTTAAG
TATCACATCATGTTTAATGAAGGATTGATGTTTATTAGAATATTCATAATAGCTTTGTCTTTGCCTCTAT
GTAAATGAAATTGCATAAAAAGCAAATTGCATTATTGGCAATGTACTTATTCTGGATTTTTCGGCACGAT
AAATTATTGGTGTAAGTTTTATATCATGAGTAAAAATTCGGAATGATATTCCTGTCATTTTGTGGCGGTA
GCGTTACTCAAGATATTATCCTACATCATATGTTGATTATTGTAATCAATCGAGCTATTTTTTGTCTAAA
AAGGGGCTTTTATGTCTACAAGTACATCTCAAATTGCGGTTGAATATCCTATTCCTGTCTATCGCTTTAT
TGTTTCTGTCGGAGATGAGAAAATTCCATTTAATAGTGTTTCAGGATTAGATATTAGTTATGACACCATT
GAATACCGAGATGGTGTTGGTAATTGGTTCAAAATGCCGGGTCAGAGTCAGAGCACTAATATCACCTTGC
GTAAAGGCGTTTTCCCGGGGAAAACAGAACTGTTTGATTGGATTAACTCTATTCAGCTTAATCAGGTAGA
GAAAAAGGATATTACCATCAGTTTAACTAATGATGCAGGTACCGAATTATTAATGACCTGGAATGTTTCT
AATGCTTTTCCCACTTCATTGACTTCACCTTCATTTGATGCCACCAGTAATGATATTGCAGTACAGGAAA
TTACGCTGATGGCAGATCGGGTGATTATGCAGGCTGTTTGAAGCATTGATATTTAATCATCTCATATAAG
GGAACTTTTATGACAACCGTTACCAGTTATCCTGGCGTTTATATTGAAGAATTAAATAGCCTGGCCTTGT
CAGTTTCAAATAGCGCCACAGCGGTTCCTGTTTTTGCTGTGGACGAACAAAACCAATATATTAGTGAAGA
TAATGCAATCCGTATTAATTCGTGGATGGATTATCTTAATCTGATTGGCAATTTTAATAATGAAGACAAA
TTAGATGTTTCTGTGCGTGCTTATTTTGCCAATGGAGGTGGATATTGTTATCTCGTCAAAACAACGAGTT
TAGAAAAAATTATTCCAACCTTGGATGATGTAACCTTATTGGTTGCTGCGGGCGAAGATATTAAAACGAC
AGTAGATGTTTTATGTCAGCCAGGAAAAGGGTTATTCGCAGTCTTTGATGGCCCTGAAACAGAGTTGACT
ATCAACGGTGCGGAAGAGGCAAAACAAGCCTATACCGCCACACCATTCGCTGCGGTTTATTATCCTTGGT
TGAAAGCGGATTGGGCTAACATAGATATTCCACCCAGTGCAGTGATGGCGGGAGTTTATGCATCGGTGGA
TTTATCCCGTGGTGTATGGAAAGCGCCTGCCAATGTTGCGTTGAAAGGGGGCCTGGAACCTAAATTTTTA
GTCACGGATGAATTGCAGGGTGAATATAACACTGGCCGCGCTATCAATATGATTCGTAATTTCAGTAACA
CAGGTACTACGGTTTGGGGTGCAAGAACCCTGGAAGATAAAGACAATTGGCGTTATGTTCCAGTGCGACG
CTTGTTTAATTCTGTGGAGCGGGATATCAAGCGTGCCATGAGCTTTGCTATGTTCGAGCCTAATAATCAG
CCTACTTGGGAGCGGGTACGGGCGGCGATTAGCAACTACCTTTATAGCCTGTGGCAACAGGGGGGATTAG
CTGGCAGCAAAGAAGAAGACGCTTATTTTGTGCAAATTGGTAAAGGTATAACGATGACACAGGAGCAGAT
TGATGCAGGGCAAATGATTGTTAAAGTCGGTTTGGCTGCTGTACGGCCTGCGGAATTTATCATTCTCCAG
TTTACGCAAGATGTAGAACAGCGTTAATCATATGATTATGAGGAGTTATCATGTCTGCTATTCTGAAAGC
GCCTGGCGTTTATATTGAAGAAGACGCTTCCCTAGCGTTGTCTGTCAGTAACAGCGCGACTGCCGTGCCT
GTTTTTATCGGAAAATTTACTCCGACAGTGGTTGATTCAATCCAAGTCTGTACCCGTATCAGCAACTGGC
TTGAATTCACTTCCTCTTTTTCCCTAGCTCCAACAGTTGAGATTGTTGTCCAATCTAACACTGAATCTGA
ATCTGAATCTGAAACTTACCACTATATTGAGACAATCAATTTATCTCCAGCTGTGGAAGCATTGCGACTC
TATTTTCAAAATGGCGGAGGAGCTTGCTATATCTACCCATTAAATGATGCTGAAGATGAATTGGTTCTGG
CGGCCATACCAGAAGTCATTGAACAGAAAGGTGATATTACTCTGTTGGTTTGCCCGGAACTCGATCTGGA
TTACAAAACTAAGATCTATGGCGCAGTGAGCTCACTGTTGAATGATAACAAAGTGGGCTATTTCCTGATT
GCGGATAGCAATGATGGAGAATCTGTGTCAGGAGTATGGAATAGTGCTAAGGCCGCCGCCTATTATCCCC
AGTTGGAAACTAACCTAAAATTTTCCACGTTGCCTGGGGATAAGGACATTCGTATCAGCGGTTATCAGGA
TGATGATGAAACACATAAACCGAAAAACTTGGATGAGCTCAGGACAATCAACGAGGCGTTGGCACAGGAT
ATTGATGCAAGATTGCTCGAGGAGAAACAACGTGCTGTCATCATTCCGCCAAGTGCTGCCATTGCGGGCA
TTTATTGCCAAACGGATAATCGTCGCGGTGTTTGGAAAGCGCCAGCCAACGTTGCGCTCACAGGGATCGG
GAGTTTGCTTGATAAGGTAGACGATGAACGGCAGGGAGAGATGAATGACAAGGGAATCAATGTCATCCGT
TCATTTACCGACCGTGGTTTTATGGTCTGGGGAGCCCGTACTTGTGTGGACGCTGCCAACATCAGCTGGC
GTTATATTCCTGTTCGTCGCCTGTTCAATTCCGTTGAACGAGATATCCGCCAGGCGCTGCGCGCTGTGTT
GTTTGAAACTAATAGTCAGCCTACCTGGGTACGTGCTAAGGCTGCCGTTGATCAATATCTTTATACCCTT
TGGCAGAAAAATGCATTGATGGGTGCTCGCCCGGAAGAAGCTTATTTTGTGCAAATTGGTCAGGATATCA
CCATGTCCGAGGCTGATATTAAACAGGGTAAGATGATCATGACTGTTGGTTTGGCAGCAGTGCGGCCAGC
TGAGTTCATCATTCTGCAATTTACGCAGGATGTTGTTCAGTAATCTCCATGACTAAACGCCAGGCACTGT
ATTGACAGTGCCTACTCTAACCATCTTGGAGGAGGTGATGATGATGGAGAGACTCCAACCGGGTGTGACT
TTAACAGAAAGTATAATCACGATGGGTCAGCAAGAGATACCCAGTGCTGTGCCGGTGTTTATTGGTTACA
CCGTTCGTTATCCGGAACAATCGGAAGCATCAGTCCGTATCGACAGTTTGGCCGAGTATACCAGCCTGTT
TGGTGACGACCATGTGATGATGTTTGCTGTCAGGCACTATTTTGATAATGGCGGGCAACAGGCATTTGTT
TTACCCCTGAAGGACAATATGCCATCAGTGGAGATGACCACAGCTGAAGCGGAAAATCTGATAGCCGCAT
TGCGCTCTGCTACGGTTAGCGAAGCCATTGGTGGGCATAGTCAGATTACACTGATTTTGGTACCGGATAT
GGCTCGGCTTAATGACAGTGATATTGATGACTCCTCAACCCAGGTAAGCCTGTGGTCCCAAGGCTGGGAG
GCGCTGCTGCAATTGAGTCAGGTTAGGCCCAACCTCTTTGTGCTGTTAGATGCGCCGGATAATGTTGAAC
AGGCGCAGAAGTGTATGACAACGCTATCGTCAGATTATCGTCAATGGGGGGCAGCATATTGGCCTCGTCT
GGAAACTACCTATCAGAAAGAAATATCTGGCAAGGACAATGAATCTCAGGGAATTTTCCAGGGGACTGTT
CTGTCACCCACAGCCGCGGTCGCAGCGGTAATTCAACGCACGGATAACGACGCGGGTGTTTGGAAAGCAC
CGGCCAATATTGCCTTATCCCAGGTTATTCGACCTGTTAAATCTTATCTTCAGGGAAGTGTACTGTTTAA
CAGCAGCGGCACTTCGCTCAATGTGATCCGCAGTTTCCCAGGTAAGGGCATACGGGTATGGGGATGCCGC
ACTCTGGAAAACACGGATAATACGCAGTGGCGCTATCTGCAAACACGTCGGCTGGTTTCCTATGTAACAG
CGCATTTGACCCAATTGGCTCGCATGTATGTCTTCGAGCCAAATAATGAACTTACCTGGATGAAGTTAAA
AGGACAAAGTTACAACTGGTTACGGCAATTATGGTTGCAGGGTGGCTTGTATGGTTCACAGGAGGATGAG
GCATTTAACATTCTGTTAGGCGTAAACGAGACGATGACTGAGGATGATGTTCGTGCAGGAAAAATGATCA
TGAAAGTTGAGTTGGCTGTGTTGTTTCCTGCCGAATTTATTGAGATCAGTTTGGTGTTTAATACCCAAAC
AGAGGCGCTGTCTTAAGAAGGAAAAAGTACGATGAACGATTATTACACACCCGTGGTATCCCATCGTTTT
ATGGCGAGTTTTATTTTTAACCGCATTCCCGATCCGCTGGATATTCGTTTTCAGCGTATCTCTGGCCTTA
GTCGGGAACTACAGGTGACTCAGTACAGTGAGGGAGGAGAAAATGCCCGTAATAACTATTTAGCTGAGAA
AATCCAACACGGTACGTTGACTTTGGAACGGGGCGTGATGACAGTCTCGCCATTGACCTGGATGTTTGAT
CGGGTATTGAGTGGTGAAAAAATCGCTTATGCCGATGTGGTGGTGATGCTACTGAATGAAAATTCACTGC
CATTGTCCAGTTGGACGTTGAGCAATGCGCTGCCGGTACGCTGGCAAACCAGCGACTTTGACGCTAACAG
CAATGCCATATTGGTGAATACCCTTGAATTGCGTTACCAGGATATGCGCTGGCTTGGAGTCAAAATATGA
CAGTAGAAATCAGAGAGTTACTTATCCAGGCAAAGGTAGTGCCATCAACACGACCGACTGAATCAGAACG
GCAAAACCATTCTTTGATACAGGAAAGTCTGGATGAGGCGACTTGGGTGGAAACGATAAAACGCGAAGTG
TTGGCCGCATTACGCGATGAGGAAGGGTGGCGTCCATGAGTCTGATTGAACGTGGTTTAGCTAAGCTGAC
AATTAATGCTTATAAGGATAGGGAAGGGAAGATACGGGCAGGAACGTTGCAGGCCATGTATAACCCTGAC
TCCTTGCAACTGGATTACCAAACGGATTATCAGCAATCCCAAGCGATTAATAGCGAAAAGCAAAGTAGCA
TTTATGTACAGGCCAAGCCCGCAGGGTTATCACTTGAATTAATTTTTGATGCCACGATGCCGGGTAACAA
AACCCCCATTGAAGAGCAGCTCATGCAGCTCAAGCAACTGTGCAGTGTGGATGCAACCAGTAACGAGACG
CGATTCCTGCAAGTTAAATGGGGCAAAATGCGTTGGGAAAGTCGGGGTTACTTTGCTGGCAGGGCCAAGA
GTTTGTCTGTGAATTACACTTTGTTTGATCGTGATGCGACTCCCTTGAGGGTACGGGTAATATTGGCATT
AGTGGCTGATGAAAGTCTGGTGTTGCAGGAGACTGAACAAAATCTGCAATCTCCGGCAAAAATCGCATTA
CGCATACAGGATGGGGTATCTCTGGCTCTGATGGCAGCCAGTACGGCATCAACATTGTCAGGCGGTGTGG
ATTATCTGACGCTGGCCTGGCAAAACGGTCTGGATAATCTCAATGGGTTCGTTCCGGGTGAAATATTGCA
GGCCACCAGGGGAGACGAATCATGAGCCACCAACTGAAAATTATTGCAGATGGTAAGGCACTGTCACTTT
TGGCCGCGGTAGATGTGGACACCTGTTATCGGGTTAACAGTATACCTTCTGCGACATTGAAACTGAGCGT
ACCGGATAGGCCACTCTCTTCTTTCAGTCAGACGGATGTTCAGACAGAACTGGCCCACTGTCAGGTAGGG
AAAACCCTGCGTCTGGAATTGATTGATGGTAGCAAAAAATGGGTGCTGTTTAATGGTCTTATTACCCGTA
AGGCTCTGAGAATTAAGAATAAGCAATTATTGCTCACTCTGGTTGTCAAGCATCGGTTGCAACTGATGGT
GGATACCCAGCATTCACAGCTGTTTAAAGACAAAAGCGAAAAAGCGATCTTAAGCACGCTATTGAATCAG
ACCGGAATCAATGCTCGCTTCGGAAAGATAGCGGCGTTAGATCAAAAGCATGAACAGATGGTGCAATTTC
GTTGTTCAGACTGGCATTTTCTGTTGTGCCGACTGTCGGCAACCGGTGCATGGTTGTTACCTGCCATAGA
AGACGTTCAGTTTGTTCAACCTGATGCTCTGAAATCAAACTCAGCCTATACCTTGAAGAGCAGGGGGGAT
GAGAACAAAGACATCGTTGTCAAGGATGCTTACTGGCAGTTTGACAATCAAATCAACCCCGCTTTGCTGG
AAGTCAGTGGCTGGGATATCAGTAAGCAGCAGGTACAATCAGGCGGTCGCTACGGAAAAATCGCGTTGGG
TAAGGCGGCACTCTCTCCTGATGGATTGGCATCCCTTAATAAAACGGGTTGGGACATTTGTTATAGCAGT
CCGTTAACAACCCAGGAAAGCGGTTATCTGGCACAGGGATTATTGCTTAACCAGCGCATTTCTGGGGTGA
CAGGAGAATTTTTGCTCAAAGGAGATGGGCGTTACCAGTTGGGAGACAACATTCAGCTGACTGGATTTGG
TTCACAGTTAGATGGTACGGCAAGCATTACTGAGGTTCGCCACCGTCTTAATCGGCGAATTGATTGGGAA
ACCACGGTGAGCATTGGTTTACAACATGAATATTTGCCGATATTACCTGATGCTCCCGAACTACATATTG
CGACAGTAGCGAAATATCAGCAGGACAGTGCGGTGTTAAACCGTATCCCCATTATTCTGCCGGTACTGAA
TCGTCCCAATGAATTTTTGTGGGCCAGATTGGGGAAACCTTATGCTAGCCATGAAAGCGGTTTCTGTTTT
TACCCAGAGCCAGGTGACGAAGTTATTATTGGTTTTTTTGAAAATGATCCGCGTTATCCAGTTATTTTAG
GTGCTATGCATAATCCGAAAAATAAGGCCCCTTTTGAACCAACCCAAGATAATAGGGAAAAAGTATTGAT
CGTTAAAAAAGGTGAAGCGCAACAACAATTAGTCATTGATGGCAAAGAGAAAATGATCCGAATTAATGCG
GGTGAAAATCAAATAATGCTTCAGCAAGATAAAGACATTTCTCTGTCAACGAAAAAAGAATTAACACTGA
AAGCGCAGACAATGAATGCCACGATGGATAAATCATTGGCAATGTCCGGGAAAAACAGTGTTGAAATCAA
AGGCGCAAAAATTAATCTTACCCAATGAAAGGTGACGATGAATGGAAAATCAAATACTGACACAACTCTA
TGGTCGTGGTTGGGCTTTTCCTCCGGTCTTTTCCCTTGAAAAGGGGGTAGAGATGGCTGAAGGGGCGGAA
GATGTGAGACAAAGTTTGCAGATTCTGTTTAGTACTGAGCCGGGGGAACGTCTTATGCGTGAAAATTATG
GCTGCGGATTAAATGATTTTATGTTTGAAAATATCCGCAATGAACTTATTGCTGAAATTGAATCCCATAT
CCATGACAACGTATTACGATATGAACCCCGGGCTGATATGACTGATATTCAGGTTCGTCAATCCCCTGGC
ATGGGGAATACTTTGCAAGTGCAGGTCATGTATCGCCTGAGAGGGAGTGATATCAATCAACAAATCCAGG
GAGTACTTGCACTGAGTGAAGGCCGGGTGACGGAGGTAGTATGATTCATCAGGAAAAGGACGTTTTATCA
CTCAACAAAATTTTGCTACCGTAAATTAGAGTATTGACTGAATTAAATAGAATTAACGAAGGTGTAAATA
ATTATTTATTTGCTGACGAATCGCTGTGACAAATAAACACAGGTGATGTTATGGAATTAAATGAGTTAAC
TAACAAATTGTCAAATTTGGTGCCAATGACCGATTTTAAATTAGATAATCGAGCCAGTTTGCAATTGCTT
AAATATATTGAAGCGTATACGAAGATAATACCCTTTAATTCTGGCGATAAATATTGGAATGACTTTTTCT
TTATGTCAGGAAATACGCCAGAGAAACTTGCAAAATTATATCAGAAAGAAATAGAACCCAATGGGGAGTT
ATTACCTCAGCAGGCTTTTTTGTTGGCGGTTTTGCGTTTATTGGAAACACCAATATCCTTATTAAATGTA
TTACCTGCTGCTCATCGTGAGCTCTATTATCGGGAGCTTTTAGGCTTGTCTTCCCATGCGGCACAGCCTG
ATCAGGTTGCTTTATCTATGGAACTGAATTCGACAGTGATGGAACAGCTGCTCCCTGAAGGAACCCTGTT
TGAGGCTGGTCAGGATGAACAAGGCAATGCATTGCAATATGCCCTGGATGCCAGTTTGCTGGCTAATCGT
GGATATATCAGTGACTTGCGCTGGTTACGGAATGACGGGGAAAAGCAATGGGTTACTTCTGCTCCATGGG
ATTTACAGGCACAGGTGTCACTGCCGTCTGATGGGATACGATTATTTGGTAAGACAAATAGTGATCAGCA
GGTATTTGGTGGGGTGTTGATAACGTCATCACTTCTGGCGATGGAAGCGGGGATAAGGAAGATCATTGTT
ACTTTTGAGCAGGAGATGAACACCCAAGAACTGGTGGCACAGGTCAGCAGTGGAAATCAATGGCTAACAT
TGACGTCTGAGGTAAATAAGAAAGAGGTCACACTGACACTGTCAGACAAAGAACCGGCAATCAGTGCGCC
AGAGGATCTGGATAATCTCTTTTTCACGCAACCGGTACTCAGGCTACAGGGAAAGGATAGTCAGGCACTG
CCGGAGGTGACGGGTATCAGCGTTTCGGAAAAGGATGATACTAAGGATACCTCTTTTGAGATGTATCACT
TAACACCATTTGGTTATAGCAGTGATATAGAGCCATTGGAGGAAAATCCAGCGTTATATTTAGGCTTTAC
TGATGTAAAGCCAGGGCAAACACTGGCGCTGTATTGGAAATTAAAATCCCCGCAGCAACCAACCGTTTCC
TGGTATTACCTGGATCAACATAATCAATGGGCTGAATTGGATTCATGGGTCAGTGATGGAACCCAGAATC
TGTATCAGGATGGTACTTGGCACGTTGAGTTGCCTGTGGATGCATCCAATCAGGCAGAGCAGATGCCAGT
TGGACGCTATTGGTTGCGGGCAGTGGTGGAGGTACCCGCTCATGAGGGGGCGTTGGGGAAGGCTCCTTGG
CTATATGGTCTAATCTATAACGCCATGACGGCAACCTTGGTTAATGTAGATAGCATCAGTGACAGCCATT
TCTTAACCCCTTTGCCTGCCAGCAGCATACAGCGGCCCGTTGAACCCATCATTGTGTTGGCATCGGTCAA
CCAGCCTTGGGCATCATGGGGTGGACGTATACCTGAATCCTACAGTGCCTTTTTTGAACGGATAGCTCAA
AACCTGTCTCATCGAAACCGGTCCTTAACCTGGGGAAATATGGTGACATTACTCAAAGAGCGTTATGTCA
GCATCTTTGATGTTAAGTATCCAGGTAATGATGAACTCACCAGAGTGCCAGCATTGGAGCAGCAGCAACT
AACAGTGATTCCAGCAAACCGGTACAACGATAGCGATGATTCTCTGCGTCCGGTACTGAATCCTGCTCGT
CTGCAAGAGATGGCTGATTGGTTGCAGCAGAAAGACTCTCCCTGGGCCTCTATTGAGGTCAGGAATCCAG
AATACTTGGATGTGAAAATCCATTACGAGGTGATTTTTAAACCTGATGTGAACGAAGATTTTGGCTATCG
CCAGCTACAGCAGCAACTGTGTGAGGTGTATATGCCTTGGAGCATAGATGAGCAGCGGCCCGTTGTATTG
AATAACAGCATTAATTATTTCCAGTTGTTAGCCACTATTCAACAGCAACCGCTGGTTGAGCGAGTCACTC
GTCTGACACTACATCGGGCTGATTCTTCTGATGAGAGTGATGGTACAGCATCTGTGGAAGCCAAAGATAA
TGAAGTGCTTATTTTAGTCTGGGAAGAGGACGATAATCTGCAATACCGAGGAAATGACTATGAGTAATCA
GGATGCACTGTTTCATAGCGTTAAAGACGATATTCACTTTGATACCTTGCTGGAACAAGCTCATCAGGTG
ATTGAAAAACAGGCTGAAAAACTGTGGAGTGATACGGCAGAGCATGATCCGGGTATCACATTTTTGCAGG
GAATCAGTTACGGTGTGTCAGATTTGGCTTACCGACATACATTACCCCTGAAAGATTTACTGACTCCGGC
GCCGGATGAGCAGCAGCAAGAGGGAATTTTTCCTGCCGAATTTGGCCCGCATAATACACTGACTTGTGGG
CCGGTGACAGCGGATGATTATCGCAAGGCATTGTTAGATCTACACAGCAGCGACAGCCTGGATGGTACTC
AGCAGGATGAGGGGGATTTTCTGTTCCGGAGTGTGCAACTGGTGCGTGAACCGGAAAAACAGCGTTATAC
CTATTGGTATGATGCAACCAAGAGGGAATATAGCTTTGTCAACAGTGAAGGGGCTAAAGAGTTTACCTTG
CGGGGGAATTACTGGTTGTATCTGGAACCAACCCGTTGGACTCAGGGTAATATTGCCGCTGCTACCAGAC
AACTGACAGAATTTTTGACTAAAAATCGCAATATTGGTGAATCTGTCAGCAACATTATCTGGCTACAACC
GGTTGATCTGCCACTGTTGCTGGATGTTGAACTGGATGATGATGTAGGTGCACAGGATGTCCCCGGTATT
TTTGCGGCGGTGTATAGCACCGCAGAGCAGTATCTGATGCCTGGAGCACAGCGTTACCGTACGGAAGTAC
TGCAAAATGCTGGGATGAGCAATGATCAAATCTTCGAAGGTCCATTATTGGAACATGGCTGGATACCAGA
GCTGCCGGCAGCCCGTGATTATACTCAAAGGCTCACTCTCAATCTTAGCCGGTTGGTAAATAGTCTGCTT
GAGATTGAGGGCATTAAACATGTGAATCGTCTTCGTCTGGATGATAGCTTCGATAAAACTGCTATTGAAC
CCGTTAAGGGGGATACCTGGTCGTGGTCGATCAAAGAGGGCTATTATCCACGTCTTTGGGGAGAAGACCC
ACTTAACCAATTGGCGCAACAAAATGGCCCGCTTAGGGTGATAGCCAAAGGAGGGATTAGCGTCAGTGTG
AGTAAAGAGCAAATCCAGGCCAGTTTACCCAGTCAATCACTGATTCAAAATGAGCCGGTAATATTGGCTT
ACGGCCAGCACCGTGACGTTGGCAGCTATTATCCCGTCAGTGATACTTTGCCGCCTTGCTATGGACTACA
ACATTCTTTGTCTGAAAGTGAACACTTATTGCCACTTCATCAATTTATGTTGCCATTTGAACAATTATTG
GCCTGTGGTTGTCAACAGATAGCCATGCTCCCGCGGTTACTGGCTTTTCAGCGCGAAGGTTATGAGGTTT
GGGGTGATCAGTGGCCCTTTAAGTCAGGCTCAGTGAATGATGACGCCCATCAAGATTATGCCCCTGCATT
AAAGGATTTGTTAGGACAGATTGCGCTGGATAGTGATCATGAATTGGATATTATTAATTACTTGCTGGGT
TACTTTGGCACACAGCGGGCACCGCGTACCTTTACGACACAACTCGATGATTTTCGTGCGGTCCAACAGG
GTTATCTGGCCCAGCAACCGACATTGACTTACCACCGCTCCAATATTCGTATCGATCAGGTATCGTCGCT
ACAAAAACGTATTGCTGCTCGCATGGGGCTGGGCGGTGAGTTGTTTAAACCTCAACCGGATCTGAGCCAA
CTGCCTTTTTATTTGATTGAACATCGAGCGTTGCTGCCAGTCAAACCCAATAGTCAGTTTGATAAGGAAC
AGAAACCAGCCTCGGTGACAGAGGAGGGGGGCAGCCAAACAGGTCAACATTATGTGGTCATTGAACAGAA
GGGCATTGATGGCAAGCTGACACAGGGGCAAGTGATCAATTTAATTCTGTATGAAGGAGAGCAGGGAGAA
ACCCAATTTACGATACGCGGTCAGATGGTATTCAAAACCGAGGGGGATAAGTTTTGGTTGGATGTGAATA
ATAGTGCGCAACTGGAATATAATCTGGCGCGGGTAATGACAGCAGCCAAGGCGAGTAAACTCTTTTGGCA
AAACAGCCCGGTATGGATGGAGGATATGGGCTATCGTCTGGCCTATGCTAGTGACCAATCCTCATTGCCT
GTGAATCAACGGCGCTTGACCCGCACAGTGCAAACTCCATTCCCGCCGATGGTTGTTGTAGGTAGCGAAA
TCACCCTGTTAAAGCAGGTGGGGATAGTCAATTTAAAAAAAGCGGAGTCAGAAAAACTTTATGCAAAAGT
TGTTAGCTTTGATCGCATTGAAGGGACCTTGATTATTGAGCGTTTGGGTAATTCCACTCTGGCTTTTCCT
ACCTCGGAAGAGGCGTGGCGGTATAGTTGGTATTTTTCGGGGGAGAAATATGAAAGGACTGACCGCTTTT
CATTTGTGATTAGCGTAGTAGTGAACAGTGACTTAATTAAATTGCCCGGTGTTGATCCCTATAAATTGGA
AGAATGGGTGAAAGAAACGATTCTTACCGAATTTCCAGCTCATATTTCTATGATTATCCATTGGATGGAT
CGGGAAGCCTTTTTAAATTTCGCCAATACCTATCAGCGTTGGCAAAATAATGGTACGCCACTGGGGGATG
CGGCTTATTCCATTCTAGAAAGTTTGACACTTGGTAAATTGCCATCTGCCTTAAAAGGTGTTGGCACAAT
GCGTATTGCCACATCTAGTCAAAGAGAAGAAGTGGTGGGTAGTAATGGTGATCAATGGAATACAGATGGA
ATAACCCAGAATGAATTATTCTATGTTCCTAAAGAGAGCTAGGAAAAATAAATATCTGCCACTAATGATG
TTGAATTAAATATGTTTTCTGGAGTTAATCATGAACGAAACTCGTTATAATGCAACTGTACAAGAACAAC
AAACATTATCTAATCCAAAAGCTGTTGGACCTGACATCGATAAATTAAAGGATAAATTTAAAGAGGGCAG
TATTCCCCTGCAAACCGATTTCAATGAGTTAATTGATATTGCCGATATTGGACGTAAAGCCTGTGGTCAA
GCGCCACAACAAAATGGCCCAGGAGAAGGATTGAAATTGGCTGATGACGGTACGCTTAATTTAAAAATAG
GCACTTTTTCCAATAAAGACTTTTCTCCATTAATATTAAAAGATGATGTTTTATCTGTAGATCTTGGTAG
TGGTCTGACTAATGAAACCAATGGAATCTGTGTCGGTCAGGGCGATGGTATTACAGTTAACACTAGCAAT
GTAGCTGTAAAACAAGGTAACGGAATTAGCGTTACTAGTAGTGGTGGTGTTGCCGTTAAAGTTAGTGCTA
ATAAGGGACTTAGCGTTGATAGTAGTGGTGTTGCAGTTAAAGTTAATACTGATAAGGGAATTAGCGTTGA
TGGTAATGGTGTTGCAGTTAAAGTTAATACTAGTAAAGGAATTAGCGTTGATAATACAGGTGTTGCAGTT
ATAGCTAATGCTAGTAAGGGAATTAGCGTTGATGGTAGTGGTGTTGCAGTTATAGCTAATACTAGTAAAG
GAATTAGCGTTGATGGTAGTGGTGTTGCAGTTATAGCTAATACTAGTAAAGGAATTAGCGTTGATAATAC
AGGTGTTGCAGTTATAGCTAATGCTAGTAAGGGAATTAGCGTTGATGGTAGTGGTGTTGCAGTTATAGCT
AATACTAGTAAAGGAATTAGCGTTGATGGTAGTGGTGTTGCAGTTATAGCTAATACTAGTAAAGGAATTA
GCGTTGATAGTAGTGGTGTTGCAGTTAAAGTTAAAGCTAATGGCGGAATTAAAGTAGATGCTAATGGTGT
TGCAATTGATCCTAATAATGTACTCCCCAAGGGAGTGATTGTAATGTTCTCTGGCAGTACTGCACCAACT
GGTTGGGCGTTATGTGATGGCAATAATGGTACACCAAATTTAATCGATCGATTTATTTTAGGTGGGAAAG
GGACTGATATTAATGGAGTGAGTACTAATACAGCTTCAGGTACTAAAAATAGTAAGTTATTCGATTTCAG
TTCTGATGAAGCTACATTAACTATTGATGGTAAAACACTGGGGAGAGGTGGCTCTGGTGGTCGTGGTGTT
CCGCATATTGTTATGGTTGATGCCTATAAACGCTATAAAGGCGGTTCTGGCGGCCACGATCATGATATTA
AGATAACGGGCACAGGAAAACATTCTCACAAAAACAAAGTAACAGTCCCTTATTATATTCTGGCTTTCAT
CATAAAGCTTTAATATATATGAAAAATTGAAAATATAAATTATCCATTAATAATAAAGAGGATATTAGCA
TGACTTCGGAGCCAAATCTGTTAAACCGGATTACAATTACTATTGAAGCTAATAATCAACAAGTAGCTAG
AAAAGTATTGCATGGCTCCTTGCTTAATCAAGCTAATATAAATAAATTATTTAATTCATACTTTAATGAA
TATGAAATTAATAGGGGTGTTTATTTAGAAACATTAATCCTGAATCTTGGTACGATAAATTTCCATGATT
TTAATTCATTGTTTCCTACTCTCCTAAAAGCTGCATTGAATAAAGAATTCAGTCAATATCAGATAAACAA
CCATAGGGAAGAAATGCTATTTAATGAGACAATATCAAATCAAGCTACTGATAAGTCTTACATATTTGGC
GATAACAAATTAATTGATGCAGAGAATTTCATTCACTTTTTATATCAAAAGCATTCCACATTAAATCTAG
TAGAAGCAATGGGAAATAATGGTATTGAAAAATTAACAAATCAGTTAACACAAATAGAAAATAAATTTGC
GTTATTATTGGCAAAAAGTTGTTTGTCTGAGGAAGGCTTAAAACGACTCTTGGCTATCAAACAACCCGAT
TTATTAATCGCTATCAATCGCAGATTATCTGAAAGAATAAATAGACCACAATATCAGGAGAAGCTTGTTT
CCTGCGGACAACTGATATTTAGTGCTCTGGGATATATACAACAGTACAATATACAGGAAATTCCTAAACC
GGATGAAAAAGTTATTGCACGCATAACAACTGAACTTAATAATAATGGTTTGCTTAATACAATACCTATT
ATTACACTATTTCGTCAGAGTGGGATTAACGATTCATCACTAAATGATTGGCTAAAGAAAATCTGGCAGG
TGAGATCAATTTCACAGTTATGCAGAAAGTATCTTTCTGCTAAGGAATACCAATATCTGTCAGAACATTT
TGTTTCAAAGAGCGTCGATAAAAATAGATATGATGAAGAGCCCGTAAATCAGAGCATATTATCAAGGTTG
AATAATAATTCCATTAAAGAAGGAAATAATCACAGTCAACTCTGTACTCTCAGTAGACTATATTCTGAAC
CCGTTGTATTACCTGAACAAACCATTCTACGTCAGGTTAGTAATACAGTAGATCAGAGCATATTATCAAG
GTTGAATAATGCCTCCATTAAAGAAGGAAATAACCAAAGTCAACTTCGCACTCTCAGTAGACTATATTCT
GAGCCCGTTGCATTACCTGAACAAACCATTCCACGTCAGGTTAGTAATACAGGTATATTAATTCTATGGC
CAATGCTACCTACACTATTTAACCAGCTTGGTCTACTTGAGAAAAAGAAATTTATCCATCGTCAGGCCCA
GTTTAATGCCGTTGATTTTCTTGATTACCTGATTTGGGGAACCGAAGATGTGAAAGTGGAACGAAAGGTT
TTGAATAATGTTCTATGTGGGTTAATGGCTGATGAAATTACTGAACCAATGCCTATTGAACCAGAAAAAC
AATGGATAATAATTCAATGGCTGGACGCTATTATCTCCCAACTTTCTGGCTGGAAAAAGTTAAGTCGTAA
TGACGTCCGTCAATTATTTCTACAACGACCAGGAGAATTACTGATCAATGAACAGGAAATTAAAATCACA
ATACAGCAACAACCATTTGATGCTCTGTTAACTGATTGGCCGTGGCCAATGAATATGGCTTGTTTTAGCT
GGTTGAGTCAACCATTAACCATTACGTGGTTATAACCATTGACCACAATGACTTAGTCTGAGTAAAAAAT
ATGAATATATCGCCTGTTTTTTATGATTCATTGAATCAGGATAACGACCGTGATCTATCGTTTTTATTTA
GCGAACTGGAACGAATAGATCTCGCTCTTCAACACCATTTTTATTGTGTAGAAAGTCAGCGAAGTGAGCT
CCTGGATGAGTTTCTGCTCACTGAGGCGGAAGTGGTGACCAGGCTGGATAAGCCACTTGGTAAACCTCAT
TGGATAAATGATGATTATCTGGCGATATCGCAAAAGGGCAATGTAAGCCTAATGGCAGCGTCCAGATTAA
TGGATCTGATCGAACGCTTTGAACTGACTGATTTTGAGCGCGATGTTTTACTATTAGGCTTATTGCCCCA
TTTTGATAGCCGCTATTATCGACTGTTTTCGCTGATTCAAGGGGGACAACAGGGTCGATTACCTTCTTTT
GCGCTGGCATTGGAACTGTTTTGCCACTCGGCGCTGGAGAAACAGGTACAGCAAGCGAGTTTTCTGCACC
GGGCACCTTTGATGGGTTGCCAGCTATTATCCATCGATACTAGTCAAAAAACGCTGGCCTGGCTCCAGAC
TCCCTTTATTACTGACAGCGGGGTATATCACTTTTTACTGGGGCATCACTACATTATGCCGGCTTTAGAA
CATTGTGCTGAGTGGTTAACACCGACAGGGATTGGCTGTTATCCTGAAGGATTAAAACAAGTACTGGGTA
ACGTATTGTTATCTGACAACGATAATATTAGACCGATTGTCTTATTACGGGGAATGGCCGGCAGTGCCAG
AGCTTATACCATTACTAATATGATGGCTTCAGAAGGGAAGCAAACACTGCTGGTAGATATATCCAAACTT
GCTGATAGCGATGAAAAAAACATTATTCTTCAGATAAAGCATATTTTGCGGGAAACCCGCATGCATGGAG
CATGTTTATTATTACGGAATTTTTGCTTGTTAGTGGAACAGAATAAACAACTATTGGACTCCCTGTCAGA
GTTATTGAATCAACCTGAATTAAGAATTGTTTGCCTGATTGAGCCTTATTCCCCATTGGTATGGCTGAAA
AAGATACCGGTATTACTGATTGAGATGCCACTTTTAACGCCTGCGGAAAAAGCCAGATTGTTAATTGCCA
GCTTACCGGATAATTGTTCCGAGGATATTGATACGATAACTTTAAGCCAGCGTTACACTTTTAACCCAGA
AACCCTGCCATTGATTTTGCAAGAGGCCCAGCTTTATCAACAGCAGCGAGATCCGCTGGATATCTTGCAG
CAATGCGATATACGCCAGGCATTAAATTTGCGTGCTCAACAAAATTTCGGTCAATTGGCACAGCGGATTA
TTCCTAAGCGCTCATTAAAGGATTTATTGGTATCCGATGAGATTGCTCAGCAGTTACGGGAAATACTCAT
AGCAATTAAGTATCGGGAACAGGTTCTGGCGGGAGGGTTTAAAGATAAAATTGCCTATGGCACTGGTATC
AGCGCCCTGTTTTATGGTGATTCAGGCACTGGAAAAACCATGGCAGCAGAAGTGATTGCTGACCACATTG
GCGTTGACTTAATAAAAGTGGATTTATCTACAGTAGTGAATAAATACATCGGTGAAACAGAAAAAAACTT
ATCCCGTATTTTCGATTTGGCGGAACAGGATGCAGGGGTATTATTCTTTGATGAAGCTGACGCACTGTTT
GGTAAACGCAGTGAAACTAAAGATTCCCAGGACAGACATGCCAATATTGAAGTTTCTTACTTATTACAGC
GCCTGGAGAATTACCCGGGTCTGGTCATTTTATCCACCAATAATCGTGGTCATTTAGACAGTGCTTTTAA
TCGTCGTTTTACTTTCATTACCCGTTTTACTTACCCGGATGAAAAAATCCGTAAAAAAATGTGGCAGGAA
ATTTGGCCTAGAAATATAAAAATATCGGAAGATATCGATTTTAACGAATTAGCTCAACGAACAAGCGTGA
CTGGCGCGAATATCCGCAATATTGCTTTATTGTCTTCATTCTTTGCTTCAGAGCAGGGGAATGATGAAGT
CAGTAATGAAAATATTGAAATTGCATTGAAGCGTGAATTAGCTAAAGTCGGACGATTAACATTTTAAAAG
TTATCACAATGAAAGTATTGAAATATTAAATAAATTTATTACCAAAAAGTTATCACGATATAATTTAAGA
GAGGTTTTTTATGTTAAACACGCAAACTATTATTGATGTCAATAAGGCAATGGATGCCATGCTGCGCGCA
TATCTGAATCAAGATATTGCCATTCGTTTTGATCTACCTGAATTGGATACTATGCAATCTGATGCGATGG
TAAGTATCTTTCTTTATGACATTCATGAAGATTTACAGCTTCGCTCGGCAGAATCAAGAGGGTTTGATGT
TTATGCCGGGAGGTTATTGCCTGGTTGGGTAAATATTAAATGTAACTATCTGATTACCTATTGGGAAGCT
TCTAAGCCAGCGACTGATGCCAGCAGTCCGGATAGCCAACCTGATAACCAGGCAATACAAGTGATGTCAC
AAGTATTAAATGCCTTGATTAATAATCGTCAATTGGCAGGTATTCCTGGTGCTTATACTCAGGTTGTACC
GCCTAAAGAGAGTTTAAATAGCCTGGGGAATTTCTGGCAATCACTGGGTAATCGCCCACGGCTTTCTCTC
AATTATTCAGTGACAGTACCTGTTAGCCTAAACGATGGTCAGGATAGCGCGACTCCGGTTACCGCGGTTT
CTTCTACAGTGGAACAAACGGCATCGCTCAGTCAAGAAGTGGTTAGTCATGCTTTACGCGAATTACTCAT
TACGGAATTAGGAGGAGGAGAGGATAACCGGTTGGTACTGAGTAAAGTTGAATTATCCGCAGTGAAAGAG
ACGATGACTCAAGACAGTCCGGCTCAGATGATTATATTGTTGTCTGTTTCAGGCATTACACGACAGGAAT
ATTTGAAGGAAATTGATAATATCTTTGATCGTTGGGTAAATAATGCTGAAGTTATTACCACTATTGATGA
TTGTGGGATTAGAATTGAAAGTATAACGAAAGATAATCTTGTAGGAATTTAAATTTTTTTAATTAAATAA
AGGAATTAATATTGATTTGATAGAGCATGTAATCAATAACTTCTATGAAAATGTTGAAAAACAATACACG
GAAACACTTAACTTACAATTAAATTGTTAAAG
